>Addgene plasmid #239809 | pGY225 | addgene full sequence | sequence record 483867 | Addgene NGS Result
TAACAATCTATTCTCCGCTTGGTGATGCTAAAGGGCTTTCAATAGACCTTGTAAGTGAAGGAGATGGAGC
CGTCAATCCGCTACCCTGCCTCTGGTCAGTTGGTCTCAGCAATGTACCCTGTGAGTCTTGATAGACTAGT
TGGTGACTAGTCTCTGTAGATGGAACAAATGGTGCTTGAGAGGGCACGTATGGCAGAGCTCCAGTCATCT
GCGGAACATATACTGGGCCCGGGAAGATCTCATGGTCATAGCTGTTTCCGCTGAGGGTTTAATCGTTGAC
CTCACAGGGATTTCCACCAAAAAGTGGACCGGGCGGGCGCCACTCGGCCGTGCCACAGCAGCCTGAGAGC
GGACAAATAACAACAGCCGCCTGCCGCGGGGTTCGGTTGCAAACATGACCAACAGGCCAGGCCATCATCA
ACCCACCGCTGCGTTGATGCCCAGGATTTCAGTCCAATAATCCACAATTTACCAACGGATAGAGCTAGGT
GAACTAGATAGACAGGAGGGCCAGAGGGAGGGGACCGAGATGAAAAATTTTCGATGAAAGAGTGGTCAAG
GTGGGGTCGTAGTTCGGCGCTCCGAGGGCGAGGAACCAAGGAAAGGCGAGAAAAGGACAGGCTGATCGCG
CTGCGTTGCTGGGCTGCAAGCGTGTCCAGTTGAGTCTGGAAAAGGCTCCGCCGTGAAGATTCTGCGTTGG
TCCCGCACCTGCGCGGTGGGGGCATTACCCCTCCATGTCCAATGATTTCAAGTCAAAGCCAAGGGTTGAA
GCCCGCCCGCTTAGTCGCCTTCTCGCTTGACCCCTCCATATAAGTATTTCCCCTCCTCCCCCTCCCACAA
ATTTTTCCTTTCCCTTTCCTCCCTCGTCCGCTTCAGTACGTATATCTTCCCCCCCTCTCTCTTCCTTCTC
ACTCTTCTCTCCTTCTTTCTTGATTCATCCTCTCTCTAACTGACTTCTTTGCTCAGCACCTCTACGCGTT
CTGGCCGTAGTATCTGAGCAATTTTTCTACAGACTTTTTCTATCTAATTCCAAAAAAGAACTTCGAGTTC
ATTCACAACCGTCATCATGGGGTGAGTCAAGACAACGATCATCATCTGACAAAGGAAGGACATGGGCTAA
CGGATATCTTCTACAACAGTAAGGCCCGCACTAAGCAGACTGCCCGTAAGTGCAACCTCACTGTCCTTTC
CCCTCGTGTCGTTCGACCGCGTCATGGTCGCGACACCCGTGTCTCACATGAGGAACATCATCACTAACTA
TCATCTCAATATAGGTAAGTCCACTGGTGGCAAGGCTCCCCGTAAGCAGCTCGCCTCCAAGGCTGCCCGT
AAGGCCGCTCCCTCCACCGGAGGTGTCAAGAAGCCTCACCGTTACAAGCCCGGTATGTATACACTCATCA
TTCAAAGTGGCAAATGGCCTATCCGAACAGTCAACTAACAGTCTACCAAAGGTACCGTCGCTCTGCGTGA
AATCCGTCGTTACCAGAAGAGCACTGAGCTCCTGATCCGCAAGCTGCCCTTCCAGCGTCTTGTCCGTGAA
ATTGCTCAGGACTTCAAGTCGGATCTCCGCTTCCAGTCCTCCGCCATCGGTGCTCTTCAGGAGTCCGTCG
AGGCCTACCTCGTCTCCCTCTTCGAGGACACCAACCTGTGCGCCATCCACGCCAAGCGTGTCACCATCCA
GTCCAAGGACATCCAGCTTGCCCGCCGTCTCCGTGGTGAGCGCTCTGCCTCCTCCGAGGACGTCATCAAG
GAGTTCATGCGCTTCAAGGTGCGCATGGAGGGCTCCGTGAACGGCCACGAGTTCGAGATCGAGGGCGAGG
GCGAGGGCCGCCCCTACGAGGGCACCCAGACCGCCAAGCTGAAGGTGACCAAGGGCGGCCCCCTGCCCTT
CGCCTGGGACATCCTGTCCCCTCAGTTCCAGTACGGCTCCAAGGCCTACGTGAAGCACCCCGCCGACATC
CCCGACTACTTGAAGCTGTCCTTCCCCGAGGGCTTCAAGTGGGAGCGCGTGATGAACTTCGAGGACGGCG
GCGTGGTGACCGTGACCCAGGACTCCTCCCTGCAGGACGGCGAGTTCATCTACAAGGTGAAGCTGCGCGG
CACCAACTTCCCCTCCGACGGCCCCGTAATGCAGAAGAAGACCATGGGCTGGGAGGCCTCCACCGAGCGG
ATGTACCCCGAGGACGGCGCCCTGAAGGGCGAGATCAAGATGAGGCTGAAGCTGAAGGACGGCGGCCACT
ACGACGCCGAGGTCAAGACCACCTACATGGCCAAGAAGCCCGTGCAGCTGCCCGGCGCCTACAAGACCGA
CATCAAGCTGGACATCACCTCCCACAACGAGGACTACACCATCGTGGAACAGTACGAGCGCGCCGAGGGC
CGCCACTCCACCGGCGCCTAAGCGGACATTCGATTTATGCCGTTATGACTTCCTTAAAAAAGCCTTTACG
AATGAAAGAAATGGAATTAGACTTGTTATGTAGTTGATTCTACAATGGATTATGATTCCTGAACTTCAAA
TCCGCTGTTCATTATTAATCTCAGCTCTTCCCGTAAAGCCAATGTTGAAACTATTCGTAAATGTACCTCG
TTTTGCGTGTACCTTGCTTATCACGTGATATTACATGACCTGGACAGAGTTCTGCGCGAAAGTCATAACG
TAAATCCCGGGCGGTAGGTGCGTCCCGGGCGGAAGGTAGTTTTCTCGTCCACCCCAACGCGTTTATCAAC
CTCAACTTTCAACAACCATCATGCCACCAAAAGCGCGTAAAACAAAGCGAGATTTGATTGAGCAAGAGGG
CAGGATCCAATGCGCGATTCAAGACATTAAAAATGGAAAATTTCAAAAAATTGCGCCCGCAGCGCGTGCA
TACAAAATTCATCCCAATACAAGTGTAATGCTAGTGGAGGTCAACACATCAATGCCTATTTTGGTTTAGT
CGTCCAGGCGGTGAGCACAAAATTTGTGTCGTTTGACAAGATGGTTCATTTAGGCAACTGGTCAGATCAG
CCCCACTTGTAGCAGTAGCGGCGGCGCTCGAAGTGTGACTCTTATTAGCAGACAGGAACGAGGACATTAT
TATCATCTGCTGCTTGGTGCACGATAACTTGGTGCGTTTGTCAAGCAAGGTAAGTGGACGACCCGGTCAT
ACCTTCTTAAGTTCGCCCTTCCTCCCTTTATTTCAGATTCAATCTGACTTACCTATTCTACCCAAGCATC
CAAATGAAAAAGCCTGAACTCACCGCGACGTCTGTCGAGAAGTTTCTGATCGAAAAGTTCGACAGCGTCT
CCGACCTGATGCAGCTCTCGGAGGGCGAAGAATCTCGTGCTTTCAGCTTCGATGTAGGAGGGCGTGGATA
TGTCCTGCGGGTAAATAGCTGCGCCGATGGTTTCTACAAAGATCGTTATGTTTATCGGCACTTTGCATCG
GCCGCGCTCCCGATTCCGGAAGTGCTTGACATTGGGGAGTTCAGCGAGAGCCTGACCTATTGCATCTCCC
GCCGTGCACAGGGTGTCACGTTGCAAGACCTGCCTGAAACCGAACTGCCCGCTGTTCTCCAGCCGGTCGC
GGAGGCCATGGATGCGATTGCTGCGGCCGATCTTAGCCAGACGAGCGGGTTCGGCCCATTCGGACCGCAA
GGAATCGGTCAATACACTACATGGCGTGATTTCATATGCGCGATTGCTGATCCCCATGTGTATCACTGGC
AAACTGTGATGGACGACACCGTCAGTGCGTCCGTCGCGCAGGCTCTCGATGAGCTGATGCTTTGGGCCGA
GGACTGCCCCGAAGTCCGGCACCTCGTGCATGCGGATTTCGGCTCCAACAATGTCCTGACGGACAATGGC
CGCATAACAGCGGTCATTGACTGGAGCGAGGCGATGTTCGGGGATTCCCAATACGAGGTCGCCAACATCC
TCTTCTGGAGGCCGTGGTTGGCTTGTATGGAGCAGCAGACGCGCTACTTCGAGCGGAGGCATCCGGAGCT
TGCAGGATCGCCGCGCCTCCGGGCGTATATGCTCCGCATTGGTCTTGACCAACTCTATCAGAGCTTGGTT
GACGGCAATTTCGATGATGCAGCTTGGGCGCAGGGTCGATGCGACGCAATCGTCCGATCCGGAGCCGGGA
CTGTCGGGCGTACACAAATCGCCCGCAGAAGCGCGGCCGTCTGGACCGATGGCTGTGTAGAAGTACTCGC
CGATAGTGGAAACCGACGCCCCAGCACTCGTCCGAGGGCAAAGGAATAGAGTAGATGCCGACCGATCCCC
ACTACCGCATTAAGACCTCAGCGCGGCCGCAAATTTAAATAAAATGAAGTGAAGTTCCTATACTTTCTAG
AGAATAGGAACTTCTATAGTGAGTCGAATAAGGGCGACACAAAATTTATTCTAAATGCATAATAAATACT
GATAACATCTTATAGTTTGTATTATATTTTGTATTATCGTTGACATGTATAATTTTGATATCAAAAACTG
ATTTTCCCTTTATTATTTTCGAGATTTATTTTCTTAATTCTCTTTAACAAACTAGAAATATTGTATATAC
AAAAAATCATAAATAATAGATGAATAGTTTAATTATAGGTGTTCATCAATCGAAAAAGCAACGTATCTTA
TTTAAAGTGCGTTGCTTTTTTCTCATTTATAAGGTTAAATAATTCTCATATATCAAGCAAAGTGACAGGC
GCCCTTAAATATTCTGACAAATGCTCTTTCCCTAAACTCCCCCCATAAAAAAACCCGCCGAAGCGGGTTT
TTACGTTATTTGCGGATTAACGATTACTCGTTATCAGAACCGCCCAGGGGGCCCGAGCTTAAGACTGGCC
GTCGTTTTACAACACAGAAAGAGTTTGTAGAAACGCAAAAAGGCCATCCGTCAGGGGCCTTCTGCTTAGT
TTGATGCCTGGCAGTTCCCTACTCTCGCCTTCCGCTTCCTCGCTCACTGACTCGCTGCGCTCGGTCGTTC
GGCTGCGGCGAGCGGTATCAGCTCACTCAAAGGCGGTAATACGGTTATCCACAGAATCAGGGGATAACGC
AGGAAAGAACATGTGAGCAAAAGGCCAGCAAAAGGCCAGGAACCGTAAAAAGGCCGCGTTGCTGGCGTTT
TTCCATAGGCTCCGCCCCCCTGACGAGCATCACAAAAATCGACGCTCAAGTCAGAGGTGGCGAAACCCGA
CAGGACTATAAAGATACCAGGCGTTTCCCCCTGGAAGCTCCCTCGTGCGCTCTCCTGTTCCGACCCTGCC
GCTTACCGGATACCTGTCCGCCTTTCTCCCTTCGGGAAGCGTGGCGCTTTCTCATAGCTCACGCTGTAGG
TATCTCAGTTCGGTGTAGGTCGTTCGCTCCAAGCTGGGCTGTGTGCACGAACCCCCCGTTCAGCCCGACC
GCTGCGCCTTATCCGGTAACTATCGTCTTGAGTCCAACCCGGTAAGACACGACTTATCGCCACTGGCAGC
AGCCACTGGTAACAGGATTAGCAGAGCGAGGTATGTAGGCGGTGCTACAGAGTTCTTGAAGTGGTGGGCT
AACTACGGCTACACTAGAAGAACAGTATTTGGTATCTGCGCTCTGCTGAAGCCAGTTACCTTCGGAAAAA
GAGTTGGTAGCTCTTGATCCGGCAAACAAACCACCGCTGGTAGCGGTGGTTTTTTTGTTTGCAAGCAGCA
GATTACGCGCAGAAAAAAAGGATCTCAAGAAGATCCTTTGATCTTTTCTACGGGGTCTGACGCTCAGTGG
AACGACGCGCGCGTAACTCACGTTAAGGGATTTTGGTCATGAGCTTGCGCCGTCCCGTCAAGTCAGCGTA
ATGCTCTGCTTACCAATGCTTAATCAGTGAGGCACCTATCTCAGCGATCTGTCTATTTCGTTCATCCATA
GTTGCCTGACTCCCCGTCGTGTAGATAACTACGATACGGGAGGGCTTACCATCTGGCCCCAGCGCTGCGA
TGATACCGCGAGAACCACGCTCACCGGCTCCGGATTTATCAGCAATAAACCAGCCAGCCGGAAGGGCCGA
GCGCAGAAGTGGTCCTGCAACTTTATCCGCCTCCATCCAGTCTATTAATTGTTGCCGGGAAGCTAGAGTA
AGTAGTTCGCCAGTTAATAGTTTGCGCAACGTTGTTGCCATCGCTACAGGCATCGTGGTGTCACGCTCGT
CGTTTGGTATGGCTTCATTCAGCTCCGGTTCCCAACGATCAAGGCGAGTTACATGATCCCCCATGTTGTG
CAAAAAAGCGGTTAGCTCCTTCGGTCCTCCGATCGTTGTCAGAAGTAAGTTGGCCGCAGTGTTATCACTC
ATGGTTATGGCAGCGCTACATAATTCTCTTACTGTCATGCCATCCGTAAGATGCTTTTCTGTGACTGGTG
AGTACTCAACCAAGTCATTCTGAGAATAGTGTATGCGGCGACCGAGTTGCTCTTGCCCGGCGTCAATACG
GGATAATACCGCGCCACATAGCAGAACTTTAAAAGTGCTCATCATTGGAAAACGTTCTTCGGGGCGAAAA
CTCTCAAGGATCTTACCGCTGTTGAGATCCAGTTCGATGTAACCCACTCGTGCACCCAACTGATCTTCAG
CATCTTTTACTTTCACCAGCGTTTCTGGGTGAGCAAAAACAGGAAGGCAAAATGCCGCAAAAAAGGGAAT
AAGGGCGACACGGAAATGTTGAATACTCATATTCTTCCTTTTTCAATATTATTGAAGCATTTATCAGGGT
TATTGTCTCATGAGCGGATACATATTTGAATGTATTTAGAAAAATAAACAAATAGGGGTCAGTGTTACAA
CCAATTAACCAATTCTGAACATTATCGCGAGCCCATTTATACCTGAATATGGCTCATAACACCCCTTGTT
TGCCTGGCGGCAGTAGCGCGGTGGTCCCACCTGACCCCATGCCGAACTCAGAAGTGAAACGCCGTAGCGC
CGATGGTAGTGTGGGGACTCCCCATGCGAGAGTAGGGAACTGCCAGGCATCAAATAAAACGAAAGGCTCA
GTCGAAAGACTGGGCCTTTCGCCCGGGCTAATTATGGGGTGTCGCCCTTATTCGACTCTATAGTGAAGTT
CCTATTCTCTAGAAAGTATAGGAACTTCTGAAGTGGGGATTTAAATGCGGCCGCGCTGAGGGTTTAATCG
ACGAAGCAGCTGACGGCCAGTGCCAAGCTTAACGCGTACCGGGCCCAGTATATGTTCCGCAGATGACTGG
AGCTCTGCCATACGTGCCCTCTCAAGCACCATTTGTTCCATCTACAGAGACTAGTCACCAACTAGTCTAT
CAAGACTCACAGGGTACATTGCTGAGACCAACTGACCAGAGGCAGGGTAGCGGATTGACGGCTCCATCTC
CTTCACTTACAAGGTCTATTGAAAGCCCTTTAGCATCACCAAGCGGAGAATAGATTGTTAAGCTTATTTT
TTGTATACTGTTTTGTGATAGCACGAAGTTTTTCCACGGTATCTTGTTAAAAATATATATTTGTGGCGGG
CTTACCTACATCAAATTAATAAGAGACTAATTATAAACTAAACACACAAGCAAGCTACTTTAGGGTAAAA
GTTTATAAATGCTTTTGACGTATAAACGTTGCTTGTATTTATTATTACAATTAAAGGTGGATAGAAAACC
TAGAGACTAGTTAGAAACTAATCTCAGGTTTGCGTTAAACTAAATCAGAGCCCGAGAGGTTAACAGAACC
TAGAAGGGGACTAGATATCCGGGTAGGGAAACAAAAAAAAAAACAAGACAGCCACATATTAGGGAGACTA
GTTAGAAGCTAGTTCCAGGACTAGGAAAATAAAAGACAATGATACCACAGTCTAGTTGACAACTAGATAG
ATTCTAGATTGAGGCCAAAGTCTCTGAGATCCAGGTTAGTTGCAACTAATACTAGTTAGTATCTAGTCTC
CTATAACTCTGAAGCTAGAATAACTTACTACTATTATCCTCACCACTGTTCAGCTGCGCAAACGGAGTGA
TTGCAAGGTGTTCAGAGACTAGTTATTGACTAGTCAGTGACTAGCAATAACTAACAAGGTATTAACCTAC
CATGTCTGCCATCACCCTGCACTTCCTCGGGCTCAGCAGCCTTTTCCTCCTCATTTTCATGCTCATTTTC
CTTGTTTAAGACTGTGACTAGTCAAAGACTAGTCCAGAACCACAAAGGAGAAATGTCTTACCACTTTCTT
CATTGCTTGTCTCTTTTGCATTATCCATGTCTGCAACTAGTTAGAGTCTAGTTAGTGACTAGTCCGACGA
GGACTTGCTTGTCTCCGGATTGTTGGAGGAACTCTCCAGGGCCTCAAGATCCACAACAGAGCCTTCTAGA
AGACTGGTCAATAACTAGTTGGTCTTTGTCTGAGTCTGACTTACGAGGTTGCATACTCGCTCCCTTTGCC
TCGTCAATCGATGAGAAAAAGCGCCAAAACTCGCAATATGGCTTTGAACCACACGGTGCTGAGACTAGTT
AGAATCTAGTCCCAAACTAGCTTGGATAGCTTACCTTTGCCCTTTGCGTTGCGACAGGTCTTGCAGGGTA
TGGTTCCTTTCTCACCAGCTGATTTAGCTGCCTTGCTACCCTCACGGCGGATCTGCATAAAGAGTGGCTA
GAGGTTATAAATTAGCACTGATCCTAGGTACGGGGCTGAATGTAACTTGCCCTTCCTTTCTCATCGCGCG
GCAAGACAGGCTTGCTCAAATTCCTACCAGTCACAGGGGTATGCACGGCGTACGGACCACTTGAACTAGT
CACAGATTAGTTAGCAACTAGTCTGCATTGAATGGCTGTACTTACGGGCCCTCGCCATTGTCCTGATCAT
TTCCAGCTTCACCCTCGTTGCTGCAAAGTAGTTAGTGACTAGTCAAGGACTAGTTGAAATGGGAGAAGAA
ACTCACGAATTCTCGACACCCTTAGTATTGTGGTCCTTGGACTTGGTGCTGCTATATATTAGCTAATACA
CTAGTTAGACTCACAGAAACTTACGCAGCTCGCTTGCGCTTCTTGGTAGGAGTCGGGGTTGGGAGAACAG
TGCCTTCAAACAAGCCTTCATACCATGCTACTTGACTAGTCAGGGACTAGTCACCAAGTAATCTAGATAG
GACTTGCCTTTGGCCTCCATCAGTTCCTTCATAGTGGGAGGTCCATTGTGCAATGTAAACTCCATGCCGT
GGGAGTTCTTATCCTTCAAGTGCTTGACCAATATGTTTCTGTTGGCAGAGGGAACCTGTCAACTAGTTAA
TAACTAGTCAGAAACTAGTATAGCAGTAGACTCACTGTACGCTTGAGGCATCCCTTCACTCGGCAGTAGA
CTTCATATGGATGGATATCAGGCACGCCATTGTCGTCCTGTGGACTAGTCAGTAACTAGGCTTAAAGCTA
GTCGGGTCGGCTTACTATCTTGAAATCCGGCAGCGTAAGCTCCCCGTCCTTAACTGCCTCGAGATAGTGA
CAGTACTCTGGGGACTTTCGGAGATCGTTATCGCGAATGCTCGGCATACTAATCGTTGACTAGTCTTGGA
CTAGTCCCGAGCAAAAAGGATTGGAGGAGGAGGAGGAAGGTGAGAGTGAGACAAAGAGCGAAATAAGAGC
TTCAAAGGCTATCTCTAAGCAGTATGAAGGTTAAGTATCTAGTTCTTGACTAGATTTAAAAGAGATTTCG
ACTAGTTATGTACCTGGAGTTTGGATATAGGAATGTGTTGTGGTAACGAAATGTAAGGGGGAGGAAAGAA
AAAGTCGGTCAAGAGGTAACTCTAAGTCGGCCATTCCTTTTTGGGAGGCGCTAACCATAAACGGCATGGT
CGACTTAGAGTTAGCTCAGGGAATTTAGGGAGTTATCTGCGACCACCGAGGAACGGCGGAATGCCAAAGA
ATCCCGATGGAGCTCTAGCTGGCGGTTGACAACCCCACCTTTTGGCGTTTCTGCGGCGTTGCAGGCGGGA
CTGGATACTTCGTAGAACCAGAAAGGCAAGGCAGAACGCGCTCAGCAAGAGTGTTGGAAGTGATAGCATG
ATGTGCCTTGTTAACTAGGTCAAAATCTGCAGTATGCTTGATGTTATCCAAAGTGTGAGAGAGGAAGGTC
CAAACATACACGATTGGGAGAGGGCCTAGGTATAAGAGTTTTTGAGTAGAACGCATGTGAGCCCAGCCAT
CTCGAGGAGATTAAACACGGGCCGGCATTTGATGGCTATGTTAGTACCCCAATGGAAACGGTGAGAGTCC
AGTGGTCGCAGATAACTCCCTAAATTCCCTGAGCTAACTCTAAGTCGACCATGCCGTTTATGGTTAGCGC
CTCCCAAAAAGGAATGGCCGACTTAGAGTTACCTCTTGACCGACTTTTTCTTTCCTCCCCCTTACATTTC
GTTACCACAACACATTCCTATATCCAAACTCCAGGTACATAACTAGTCGAAATCTCTTTTAAATCTAGTC
AAGAACTAGATACTTAACCTTCATACTGCTTAGAGATAGCCTTTGAAGCTCTTATTTCGCTCTTTGTCTC
ACTCTCACCTTCCTCCTCCTCCTCCAATCCTTTTTGCTCGGGACTAGTCCAAGACTAGTCAACGATTAGT
ATGCCGAGCATTCGCGATAACGATCTCCGAAAGTCCCCAGAGTACTGTCACTATCTCGAGGCAGTTAAGG
ACGGGGAGCTTACGCTGCCGGATTTCAAGATAGTAAGCCGACCCGACTAGCTTTAAGCCTAGTTACTGAC
TAGTCCACAGGACGACAATGGCGTGCCTGATATCCATCCATATGAAGTCTACTGCCGAGTGAAGGGATGC
CTCAAGCGTACAGTGAGTCTACTGCTATACTAGTTTCTGACTAGTTATTAACTAGTTGACAGGTTCCCTC
TGCCAACAGAAACATATTGGTCAAGCACTTGAAGGACAAGAACTCCCACGGCATGGAGTTTACATTGCAC
AATGGACCTCCCACTATGAAGGAACTGATGGAGGCCAAAGGCAAGTCCTATCTAGATTACTTGGTGACTA
GTCCCTGACTAGTCAAGTAGCATGGTATGAAGGCTTGTTTGAAGGCACTGTTCTCCCAACCCCGACTCCT
ACCAAGAAGCGCAAGCGAGCTGCGTAAGTTTCTGTGAGTCTAACTAGTGTATTAGCTAATATATAGCAGC
ACCAAGTCCAAGGACCACAATACTAAGGGTGTCGAGAATTCGTGAGTTTCTTCTCCCATTTCAACTAGTC
CTTGACTAGTCACTAACTACTTTGCAGCAACGAGGGTGAAGCTGGAAATGATCAGGACAATGGCGAGGGC
CCGTAAGTACAGCCATTCAATGCAGACTAGTTGCTAACTAATCTGTGACTAGTTCAAGTGGTCCGTACGC
CGTGCATACCCCTGTGACTGGTAGGAATTTGAGCAAGCCTGTCTTGCCGCGCGATGAGAAAGGAAAGGCA
AGTTACATTCAGCCCCGTACCTAGGATCAGTGCTAATTTATAACCTCTAGCCACTCTTTATGCAGATCCG
CCGTGAGGGTAGCAAGGCAGCTAAATCAGCTGGTGAGAAAGGAACCATACCCTGCAAGACCTGTCGCAAC
GCAAAGGGCAAAGGTAAGCTATCCAAGCTAGTTTGGGACTAGATTCTAACTAGTCTCAGCACCGTGTGGT
TCAAAGCCATATTGCGAGTTTTGGCGCTTTTTCTCATCGATTGACGAGGCAAAGGGAGCGAGTATGCAAC
CTCGTAAGTCAGACTCAGACAAAGACCAACTAGTTATTGACCAGTCTTCTAGAAGGCTCTGTTGTGGATC
TTGAGGCCCTGGAGAGTTCCTCCAACAATCCGGAGACAAGCAAGTCCTCGTCGGACTAGTCACTAACTAG
ACTCTAACTAGTTGCAGACATGGATAATGCAAAAGAGACAAGCAATGAAGAAAGTGGTAAGACATTTCTC
CTTTGTGGTTCTGGACTAGTCTTTGACTAGTCACAGTCTTAAACAAGGAAAATGAGCATGAAAATGAGGA
GGAAAAGGCTGCTGAGCCCGAGGAAGTGCAGGGTGATGGCAGACATGGTAGGTTAATACCTTGTTAGTTA
TTGCTAGTCACTGACTAGTCAATAACTAGTCTCTGAACACCTTGCAATCACTCCGTTTGCGCAGCTGAAC
AGTGGTGAGGATAATAGTAGTAAGTTATTCTAGCTTCAGAGTTATAGGAGACTAGATACTAACTAGTATT
AGTTGCAACTAACCTGGATCTCAGAGACTTTGGCCTCAATCTAGAATCTATCTAGTTGTCAACTAGACTG
TGGTATCATTGTCTTTTATTTTCCTAGTCCTGGAACTAGCTTCTAACTAGTCTCCCTAATATGTGGCTGT
CTTGTTTTTTTTTTTTGTTTCCCTACCCGGATATCTAGTCCCCTTCTAGGTTCTGTTAACCTCTCGGGCT
CTGATTTAGTTTAACGCAAACCTGAGATTAGTTTCTAACTAGTCTCTAGGTTTTCTATCCACCTTTAATT
GTAATAATAAATACAAGCAACGTTTATACGTCAAAAGCATTTATAAACTTTTACCCTAAAGTAGCTTGCT
TGTGTGTTTAGTTTATAATTAGTCTCTTATTAATTTGATGTAGGTAAGCCCGCCACAAATATATATTTTT
AACAAGATACCGTGGAAAAACTTCGTGCTATCACAAAACAGTATACAAAAAATAAGCT
Features (pLannotate 1.2.2; 15 found; start..end, strand, type, name):
   1277..1723    +  CDS            hh3: H3_NEUCR - Experimental evidence at protein level: Swiss-Prot protein existence level 1. Core component of nucleosome. Nucleosomes wrap and compact DNA into chromatin, limiting DNA accessibility to the cellular machineries which require DNA as a template. Histones thereby play a central role in transcription regulation, DNA repair, DNA replication and chromosomal stability. DNA accessibility is regulated via a complex set of post-translational modifications of histones, also called histone code, and nucleosome remodeling. From Neurospora crassa (strain ATCC 24698 / 74-OR23-1A / CBS 708.71 / DS
   1727..2401    +  CDS            mRFP1: monomeric derivative of DsRed (Campbell et al., 2002) mammalian codon-optimized
   2900..3219    +  promoter       trpC promoter (fragment): promoter for Aspergillus nidulans trpC
   3224..4249    +  CDS            HygR: hygromycin B phosphotransferase confers resistance to hygromycin
   4321..4354    -  protein_bind   FRT (minimal): supports FLP-mediated excision but not integration (Turan and Bode, 2011) FLP recombinase from the Saccharomyces cerevisiae 2μ plasmid
   4824..4843    +  CDS            lacZα (fragment): LacZα fragment of β-galactosidase; lacZ fragment
   4868..4885    -  terminator     rrnB T2 terminator (fragment): transcription terminator T2 from the E. coli rrnB gene
   5110..5698    -  rep_origin     ori: high-copy-number ColE1/pMB1/pBR322/pUC origin of replication
   5820..6680    -  CDS            AmpR: β-lactamase; bla; confers resistance to ampicillin, carbenicillin, and related antibiotics
   6683..6779    -  promoter       AmpR promoter (fragment): bla
   6809..6833    -  CDS            KanR (fragment): aminoglycoside phosphotransferase; aph(3')-Ia; confers resistance to kanamycin
   6862..6977    +  ncRNA          5S rRNA: Accession: RF00001 - 5S ribosomal RNA
   6981..7021    +  terminator     rrnB T1 terminator (fragment): transcription terminator T1 from the E. coli rrnB gene
   7065..7098    +  protein_bind   FRT (minimal): supports FLP-mediated excision but not integration (Turan and Bode, 2011) FLP recombinase from the Saccharomyces cerevisiae 2μ plasmid
   7411..12658   -  rep_origin     AMA1: replication origin from Aspergillus nidulans (Aleksenko and Clutterbuck, 1996)
