[The description below was written by a language model from this plasmid's Addgene catalogue record and pLannotate feature annotations shown in this document.]
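Description:
pGY225 is a 12,658 nt fungal expression plasmid built on the pFC332 backbone by Gibson cloning, designed to express a histone H3–mRFP1 fusion in filamentous fungi. It is a shuttle vector. In E. coli it replicates from a high-copy ColE1/pUC-type origin and is selected with ampicillin through the bla (AmpR) gene. In fungi it carries the large AMA1 element from Aspergillus nidulans, which supports autonomous, non-integrating plasmid replication. Fungal transformants are selected with hygromycin, using a hygromycin B phosphotransferase gene placed directly downstream of an A. nidulans trpC promoter fragment.

The payload is an H3 coding sequence, which the annotation matches to the Neurospora crassa hh3 histone H3. It is followed almost immediately by the mRFP1 coding sequence, a monomeric red fluorescent derivative of DsRed, an arrangement consistent with a C-terminal mRFP1 fusion. The catalogue lists the promoter as Tef1IN. This is not annotated in the feature table, but the roughly 1.3 kb unannotated region upstream of H3 is where it would be expected. The associated publication concerns strong translation elongation factor 1-alpha (tef1α) promoter reporter systems for Aspergillus niger. No terminator for the fusion is annotated. The table also shows backbone remnants: two minimal FRT sites flanking the bacterial origin and AmpR segment, along with short lacZα, KanR, 5S rRNA and rrnB terminator fragments. None of these has a function stated in the record.

Because histone H3 is incorporated into chromatin, the fusion should act as a red nuclear marker. That makes the plasmid suitable for visualizing nuclei and for reading out promoter strength in fungal cells.
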