Addgene plasmid #239809: pGY225
Purpose: Express H3-mRFP1 in filamentous fungi
Depositing lab: Kyle Pomraning. Depositing organization: Pacific Northwest National Laboratory. Publication: Strong Translation Elongation Factor 1-Alpha (tef1α) Promoter Reporter Systems for Aspergillus niger. Guoliang Yuan, Tatiana Serrano-Zayas, Ziyu Dai, Erica I. DeMers, Shuang Deng, Beth A. Hofstad, and Kyle R. Pomraning. ACS Synthetic Biology Article ASAP 10.1021/acssynbio.5c00368.
Backbone
  Vector backbone: pFC332
  Vector type: Fungal Expression
  Selectable markers: Hygromycin
Growth in bacteria
  Bacterial resistance: Ampicillin, 100 μg/mL
  Growth temperature: 37°C
  Growth strain: DH5alpha
  Copy number: High Copy
Gene/Insert
  Gene/Insert name: H3
  Promoter: Tef1IN
  Tag / fusion protein: mRFP1
  Cloning method: Gibson Cloning
  Sequencing primers: 5′ N/A; 3′ N/A
Terms and licenses: Academic/Nonprofit Terms; Industry Terms: Not Available to Industry
How to cite: pGY225 was a gift from Kyle Pomraning (Addgene plasmid # 239809 ; http://n2t.net/addgene:239809 ; RRID:Addgene_239809)
